Addgene plasmid #119838: mVenus-proα2(I)
Purpose: Expresses mouse Type I procollagen α2 chain (Col1a2) with mVenus between signal sequence and exon 6
Depositing lab: Sergey Leikin. Depositing organization: National Institute of Child Health and Human Development (NICHD). Publication: Noncanonical autophagy at ER exit sites regulates procollagen turnover. Omari S, Makareeva E, Roberts-Pilgrim A, Mirigian L, Jarnik M, Ott C, Lippincott-Schwartz J, Leikin S. Proc Natl Acad Sci U S A. 2018 Oct 23;115(43):E10099-E10108. doi: 10.1073/pnas.1814552115. Epub 2018 Oct 4. PubMed 30287488.
Backbone
  Vector backbone: pcDNA3.1
  Backbone size w/o insert (bp): 5400
  Total vector size (bp): 10153
  Vector type: Mammalian Expression
  Selectable markers: Neomycin (select with G418)
Growth in bacteria
  Bacterial resistance: Ampicillin, 100 μg/mL
  Growth temperature: 37°C
  Growth strain: DH5alpha
  Growth instructions: Originally grown in One Shot TOP10 Chemically competent E. coli
  Copy number: Unknown
Gene/Insert
  Gene/Insert name: Type I procollagen α2 chain (alt name: Col1a2)
  Species: M. musculus (mouse)
  Insert size (bp): 4737
  Mutation: Col1a2 exons 2-5 replaced by fluorescent tag
  GenBank ID: NM_007743
  Entrez Gene: Col1a2 (a.k.a. Col1a-2, Cola-2, Cola2, oim)
  Promoter: CMV
  Tag / fusion protein: mVenus (N terminal on insert)
  Cloning method: Restriction Enzyme; 5′ cloning site HindIII, BamHI (not destroyed); 3′ cloning site NotI (not destroyed)
  Sequencing primers: 5′ CGC AAA TGG GCG GTA GGC GTG; 3′ TAG AAG GCA CAG TCG AGG
Terms and licenses: Academic/Nonprofit Terms; Industry Terms: Not Available to Industry
Depositor comments: These mouse type I procollagen plasmids were designed for immortalized and primary murine osteoblasts and fibroblasts. Their expression in other cells might cause significant disruption of assembly, folding and trafficking of type I procollagen, resulting in artifacts. Even in osteoblasts and fibroblasts a fraction of transfected chains, particularly proα2, might be trafficked/degraded as monomers instead of being integrated into procollagen heterotrimers. In our experience, the best evidence of normal behavior of the transfected chains is the appearance of fluorescent extracellular collagen fibers ~ 12 h after transfection. Fluorescent molecules should be incorporated into fibers even when the transfected chains contain the N-propeptide cleavage site, because the cleavage is highly conformation sensitive and always incomplete. We recommend following these guidelines when using the plasmids 1) Only mouse cells that have high expression of endogenous type I procollagen are suitable for studies of physiologically-relevant processes with these constructs. 2) At least 100 μM ascorbic acid at and after transfection is required to ensure proper procollagen folding (for some cells, preincubation with ascorbic acid before transfection might be needed). 3) Optimization of transfection efficiency is needed for all cell types. 4) Experiments beyond 24h after transfection are not recommended, to avoid excessive accumulation of aggregates and cell malfunction caused by increased procollagen synthesis. 5) Lack of extracellular fluorescent fibers 12-24 h after transfection indicates improper procollagen synthesis/trafficking or cellular malfunction. 6) Excessive expression of transfected chains might cause rapid accumulation of large procollagen aggregates in the ER, resulting in cellular malfunction and death. Contact information: Shakib Omari () Sergey Leikin ()
How to cite: mVenus-proα2(I) was a gift from Sergey Leikin (Addgene plasmid # 119838 ; http://n2t.net/addgene:119838 ; RRID:Addgene_119838)
