[The description below was written by a language model from this plasmid's Addgene catalogue record and pLannotate feature annotations shown in this document.]
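Description:
mVenus-proα2(I) is a mammalian expression plasmid of about 10.2 kb built on the pcDNA3.1 backbone. It carries a fluorescently tagged version of the mouse type I procollagen α2 chain (Col1a2). The roughly 4.7 kb insert was cloned between HindIII/BamHI and NotI sites and is transcribed from the CMV enhancer/promoter, with the bovine growth hormone polyadenylation signal downstream. A T7 promoter lies just upstream of the insert. In the coding sequence, Col1a2 exons 2–5 have been replaced by mVenus, a monomeric yellow fluorescent protein. The tag therefore sits between the native signal sequence and exon 6, near the N terminus of the secreted chain, and the rest of the procollagen follows it. The automated annotation picks up mVenus and labels only a C-terminal portion of the collagen reading frame, by homology to a rabbit COL1A2 entry; the catalogue record identifies the insert as mouse. Small hits to an HIV-1 LTR, ble and lacI are short fragments and probably annotation matches rather than functional parts.

The plasmid is propagated in E. coli through a high-copy ColE1/pUC-type origin with ampicillin resistance, and it also carries an f1 origin. An SV40 promoter-driven neomycin phosphotransferase cassette with an SV40 poly(A) signal allows G418 selection in mammalian cells.

The construct was made for live imaging of procollagen folding, trafficking, degradation and secretion. The depositors designed it for murine osteoblasts and fibroblasts that already express high levels of endogenous type I procollagen, so that the tagged chain can assemble into heterotrimers. They caution that use in other cell types, overexpression or prolonged expression can cause ER aggregates and artefacts. They regard the appearance of fluorescent extracellular collagen fibres as the best sign of normal behaviour.
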