Features (pLannotate 1.2.2; 21 found; start..end, strand, type, name):
      1..204     +  promoter       CMV promoter: human cytomegalovirus (CMV) immediate early promoter
    200..233     +  LTR            5' LTR (truncated) (fragment): truncated 5' long terminal repeat (LTR) from HIV-1
    249..267     +  promoter       T7 promoter: promoter for bacteriophage T7 RNA polymerase
    422..1138    +  CDS            mVenus: mVenus is a basic (constitutively fluorescent) yellow fluorescent protein published in 2006, derived from Aequorea victoria. It is reported to be a rapidly-maturing monomer with moderate acid sensitivity.
   4214..5002    +  CDS            COL1A2 (fragment): CO1A2_RABIT - Experimental evidence at transcript level: Swiss-Prot protein existence level 2. Type I collagen is a member of group I collagen (fibrillar forming collagen). From Oryctolagus cuniculus (Rabbit).
   5140..5364    +  polyA_signal   bGH poly(A) signal: bovine growth hormone polyadenylation signal
   5368..5389    +  promoter       SV40 promoter (fragment): SV40 enhancer and early promoter
   5410..5838    +  rep_origin     f1 ori (sequence partly withheld): f1 bacteriophage origin of replication; arrow indicates direction of (+) strand synthesis
   5852..6181    +  promoter       SV40 promoter: SV40 enhancer and early promoter
   6248..7039    +  CDS            neo: KKA2_KLEPN - Also known as kan, nptII. Experimental evidence at protein level: Swiss-Prot protein existence level 1. Resistance to kanamycin, neomycin, paromomycin, ribostamycin, butirosin and gentamicin B. From Klebsiella pneumoniae.
   7063..7221    +  CDS            ble (fragment): BLE_KLEPN - Experimental evidence at protein level: Swiss-Prot protein existence level 1. Binding protein with a strong affinity to the bleomycin family of antibiotics. Binds to CL990; an antimitotic-antibiotic compound. From Klebsiella pneumoniae.
   7216..7337    +  polyA_signal   SV40 poly(A) signal: SV40 polyadenylation signal
   7410..7426    -  protein_bind   lac operator: The lac repressor binds to the lac operator to inhibit transcription in E. coli. This inhibition can be relieved by adding lactose or isopropyl-β-D-thiogalactopyranoside (IPTG). lac repressor encoded by lacI
   7434..7464    -  promoter       lac promoter: promoter for the E. coli lac operon
   7479..7500    -  protein_bind   CAP binding site: CAP binding activates transcription in the presence of cAMP. E. coli catabolite activator protein
   7513..7605    -  CDS            lacI (fragment): lac repressor; lacI; The lac repressor binds to the lac operator to inhibit transcription in E. coli. This inhibition can be relieved by adding lactose or isopropyl-β-D-thiogalactopyranoside (IPTG).
   7788..8376    -  rep_origin     ori: high-copy-number ColE1/pMB1/pBR322/pUC origin of replication
   8547..9407    -  CDS            AmpR: β-lactamase; bla; confers resistance to ampicillin, carbenicillin, and related antibiotics
   9408..9512    -  promoter       AmpR promoter: bla
   9571..9623    -  misc_feature   bom (fragment): basis of mobility region from pBR322
   9778..10157   +  enhancer       CMV enhancer: human cytomegalovirus immediate early enhancer
>Addgene plasmid #119838 | mVenus-proα2(I) | addgene full sequence | sequence record 233844 | Addgene NGS Result
GTGATGCGGTTTTGGCAGTACATCAATGGGCGTGGATAGCGGTTTGACTCACGGGGATTTCCAAGTCTCC
ACCCCATTGACGTCAATGGGAGTTTGTTTTGGCACCAAAATCAACGGGACTTTCCAAAATGTCGTAACAA
CTCCGCCCCATTGACGCAAATGGGCGGTAGGCGTGTACGGTGGGAGGTCTATATAAGCAGAGCTCTCTGG
CTAACTAGAGAACCCACTGCTTACTGGCTTATCGAAATTAATACGACTCACTATAGGGAGACCCAAGCTG
GCTAGCGTTTAAACTTAAGCTTGGTACCGAGCTCGGATCCACTAGTCCAGTGTGGTGGAATTCGTAGACA
TGCTCAGCTTTGTGGATACGCGGACTCTGTTGCTGCTTGCAGTAACTTCGTGCCTAGCAACATGCCAAGA
TATCGTGAGCAAGGGCGAGGAGCTGTTCACCGGGGTGGTGCCCATCCTGGTCGAGCTGGACGGCGACGTA
AACGGCCACAAGTTCAGCGTGTCCGGCGAGGGCGAGGGCGATGCCACCTACGGCAAGCTGACCCTGAAGC
TGATCTGCACCACCGGCAAGCTGCCCGTGCCCTGGCCCACCCTCGTGACCACCCTGGGCTACGGCCTGCA
GTGCTTCGCCCGCTACCCCGACCACATGAAGCAGCACGACTTCTTCAAGTCCGCCATGCCCGAAGGCTAC
GTCCAGGAGCGCACCATCTTCTTCAAGGACGACGGCAACTACAAGACCCGCGCCGAGGTGAAGTTCGAGG
GCGACACCCTGGTGAACCGCATCGAGCTGAAGGGCATCGACTTCAAGGAGGACGGCAACATCCTGGGGCA
CAAGCTGGAGTACAACTACAACAGCCACAACGTCTATATCACCGCCGACAAGCAGAAGAACGGCATCAAG
GCCAACTTCAAGATCCGCCACAACATCGAGGACGGCGGCGTGCAGCTCGCCGACCACTACCAGCAGAACA
CCCCCATCGGCGACGGCCCCGTGCTGCTGCCCGACAACCACTACCTGAGCTACCAGTCCAAGCTGAGCAA
AGACCCCAACGAGAAGCGCGATCACATGGTCCTGCTGGAGTTCGTGACCGCCGCCGGGATCACTCTCGGC
ATGGACGAGCTGTACAAGGATATCTATTCTGACAAAGGAGTTTCATCTGGCCCTGGACCAATGGGTTTAA
TGGGACCCAGAGGCCCTCCTGGTGCTGTTGGAGCCCCTGGCCCTCAAGGTTTCCAAGGACCTGCTGGTGA
ACCTGGTGAGCCTGGTCAAACGGGTCCTGCAGGTCCCCGTGGTCCAGCTGGCTCTCCTGGCAAGGCTGGT
GAGGATGGTCACCCTGGAAAACCCGGAAGACCTGGGGAGAGAGGAGTCGTTGGACCACAGGGTGCTCGTG
GTTTCCCCGGGACTCCTGGACTTCCTGGCTTCAAAGGCGTGAAAGGACACAGTGGTATGGATGGATTAAA
GGGACAGCCTGGTGCACAGGGTGTGAAGGGTGAACCCGGTGCCCCTGGAGAGAATGGAACTCCAGGTCAA
GCAGGAGCCCGAGGGCTTCCTGGTGAGAGAGGGCGTGTCGGAGCTCCTGGTCCAGCTGGTGCCCGAGGCA
GTGATGGAAGCGTTGGCCCCGTCGGCCCTGCTGGTCCCATTGGGTCTGCTGGACCCCCTGGTTTCCCAGG
TGCTCCTGGTCCCAAGGGTGAACTTGGGCCCGTTGGTAACCCTGGCCCTGCTGGTCCTGCTGGTCCCCGT
GGTGAAGTGGGTCTTCCAGGTCTTTCTGGCCCTGTTGGACCTCCTGGCAACCCTGGAACAAATGGGCTCA
CTGGCGCCAAGGGTGCTACTGGACTCCCTGGTGTCGCTGGGGCTCCCGGTCTCCCTGGCCCCCGTGGTAT
TCCTGGCCCCGCTGGTGCTGCTGGTGCTACAGGTGCCAGAGGACTTGTTGGTGAGCCTGGTCCTGCTGGC
TCCAAAGGAGAATCCGGTAACAAGGGTGAGCCTGGCTCTGTTGGAGCCCAAGGTCCTCCTGGTCCCAGCG
GTGAAGAAGGAAAGAGAGGGTCTCCCGGAGAAGCTGGATCTGCTGGCCCTGCAGGGCCTCCAGGGCTTAG
AGGCAGCCCTGGTTCTCGAGGTCTTCCTGGAGCTGATGGCAGAGCTGGTGTAATGGGTCCTCCTGGCAAT
CGTGGTTCAACCGGCCCTGCTGGAATCCGAGGTCCTAATGGAGATGCCGGTCGACCTGGGGAACCTGGTC
TCATGGGACCCAGAGGTCTTCCTGGGTCTCCTGGAAATGTTGGCCCATCTGGTAAAGAAGGCCCTGTGGG
TCTCCCTGGCATTGATGGCAGACCTGGCCCAATCGGCCCAGCTGGACCAAGAGGTGAAGCTGGCAACATT
GGATTCCCTGGACCCAAAGGCCCCTCTGGTGATCCTGGCAAACCTGGTGAGAGAGGACACCCCGGTCTTG
CTGGTGCTCGGGGAGCTCCAGGACCCGATGGCAACAATGGAGCTCAGGGCCCCCCTGGACCCCAGGGTGT
TCAAGGTGGCAAAGGTGAACAAGGCCCTGCTGGTCCTCCTGGCTTCCAGGGTCTCCCTGGTCCCTCAGGT
ACTACTGGAGAAGTTGGCAAGCCCGGAGAAAGGGGTCTTCCTGGTGAATTCGGTCTCCCTGGTCCTGCTG
GTCCAAGAGGAGAACGTGGTACCCCGGGTGAGAGTGGAGCTGCTGGCCCTTCTGGTCCTATTGGAAGCCG
AGGTCCCAGTGGAGCCCCAGGGCCTGATGGAAACAAGGGTGAAGCTGGTGCAGTCGGTGCTCCAGGCAGT
GCTGGTGCCTCTGGGCCTGGTGGGCTTCCAGGAGAGAGGGGTGCTGCTGGCATACCTGGGGGCAAAGGAG
AAAAGGGTGAAACTGGTCTCCGAGGTGACACTGGCAACACTGGTAGAGATGGTGCTCGTGGCATTCCTGG
TGCTGTAGGTGCCCCTGGTCCTGCTGGGGCCTCAGGTGACCGGGGTGAAGCTGGTGCTGCCGGTCCTTCT
GGCCCAGCTGGTCCTCGGGGTAGCCCTGGTGAACGTGGTGAAGTTGGCCCTGCTGGCCCCAATGGATTTG
CTGGTCCTGCTGGTGCTGCTGGCCAACCCGGTGCTAAAGGAGAGAAGGGAACCAAAGGGCCTAAGGGTGA
AAATGGCATTGTTGGTCCAACCGGGTCTGTTGGAGCTGCTGGCCCATCTGGTCCTAATGGCCCACCTGGT
CCTGTTGGAAGTCGTGGTGATGGAGGGCCCCCTGGTATGACTGGCTTCCCTGGTGCTGCTGGACGGACTG
GTCCCCCCGGACCCAGTGGTATTGCTGGCCCCCCTGGCCCCCCTGGTGCTGCTGGAAAGGAAGGGATTCG
TGGTCCCCGTGGCGACCAAGGTCCAGTTGGCCGAACTGGAGAAACAGGTGCATCTGGACCCCCTGGATTT
GTTGGTGAAAAGGGTCCCTCTGGAGAACCTGGTACCGCAGGAGCCCCTGGTACCGCAGGTCCTCAGGGTC
TTCTTGGTGCTCCCGGTATTCTGGGTCTCCCTGGCTCTAGAGGTGAACGTGGTCTGCCAGGTATTGCTGG
TGCTCTGGGTGAACCTGGTCCTCTGGGCATCTCAGGCCCTCCTGGTGCCCGTGGTCCCCCTGGTGCTGTG
GGCAGCCCTGGAGTTAATGGTGCCCCTGGTGAAGCTGGTCGTGATGGTAACCCTGGCAGCGATGGTCCCC
CAGGTCGTGATGGTCAGCCTGGACACAAGGGAGAGCGTGGTTACCCTGGCAGCATTGGTCCGACTGGTGC
TGCAGGTGCCCCTGGTCCTCACGGTTCTGTGGGTCCTGCTGGGAAACATGGAAACCGAGGTGAACCTGGT
CCTGCCGGTTCTGTTGGTCCTGTTGGTGCTGTTGGTCCAAGAGGTCCTAGTGGTCCTCAAGGCATCCGAG
GTGACAAAGGAGAACCTGGTGATAAAGGGCACAGGGGTCTTCCTGGCTTAAAAGGATACAGTGGATTGCA
GGGTCTTCCTGGTCTTGCTGGCCTACATGGTGACCAAGGAGCTCCTGGTCCTGTGGGTCCTGCTGGTCCC
AGGGGTCCTGCTGGGCCTTCTGGACCCGTTGGCAAAGATGGTAGATCTGGGCAACCTGGCCCAGTCGGGC
CTGCTGGTGTTCGTGGTTCTCAGGGTAGCCAAGGTCCCGCTGGTCCCCCTGGTCCCCCTGGACCTCCTGG
TCCTCCTGGTGTCAGCGGAGGTGGCTATGACTTTGGTTTTGAAGGAGACTTCTACAGGGCTGACCAGCCT
CGCTCCCAGCCTTCACTCAGACCCAAGGACTATGAAGTTGATGCAACTCTGAAATCTCTCAATAACCAGA
TTGAGACCCTTCTCACTCCTGAAGGCTCTAGAAAGAACCCTGCTCGCACGTGCCGGGACTTAAGACTCAG
CCACCCAGAGTGGAACAGCGATTACTACTGGATTGACCCTAACCAAGGATGTACTATGGATGCCATCAAA
GTGTACTGTGATTTCTCTACTGGTGAAACCTGCATCCAGGCCCAACCTGTAAACACCCCAGCGAAGAACT
CATACAGCCGCGCCCAGGCCAACAAGCATGTCTGGTTAGGAGAGACTATCAATGGTGGCAGCCAGTTTGA
ATACAACGTAGAAGGGGTGTCCTCCAAGGAAATGGCAACTCAGCTCGCCTTCATGCGCCTGCTAGCCAAC
CGTGCTTCTCAGAACATCACCTACCACTGCAAGAACAGCATTGCGTACCTGGATGAGGAGACGGGCAGCT
TGAACAAGGCTGTGCTTCTGCAGGGTTCCAACGATGTTGAACTTGTTGCTGAGGGCAACAGCAGGTTCAC
CTACTCTGTCCTAGTCGATGGCTGCTCCAAAAAGACAAATGAATGGGGCAAGACAATCATTGAATACAAA
ACAAATAAGCCATCTCGCCTGCCGTTCCTTGACATTGCACCTCTGGACATTGGTGGTGCTGACCAAGAAT
TCCGTGTGGAGGTTGGCCCCGTCTGTTTCAAATAAGTGAACTCAACATAAATTAAAAACCAAAAACCCCT
GAAAAAACTTTCTCTTTGCCGTTTCCTCCTTTAAAAAAAAAAAAAAAGGGCGGCCGCTCGAGTCTAGAGG
GCCCGTTTAAACCCGCTGATCAGCCTCGACTGTGCCTTCTAGTTGCCAGCCATCTGTTGTTTGCCCCTCC
CCCGTGCCTTCCTTGACCCTGGAAGGTGCCACTCCCACTGTCCTTTCCTAATAAAATGAGGAAATTGCAT
CGCATTGTCTGAGTAGGTGTCATTCTATTCTGGGGGGTGGGGTGGGGCAGGACAGCAAGGGGGAGGATTG
GGAAGACAATAGCAGGCATGCTGGGGATGCGGTGGGCTCTATGGCTTCTGAGGCGGAAAGAACCAGCTGG
GGCTCTAGGGGGTATCCCC
[124 nt withheld, positions 5410-5533]
C
[91 nt withheld, positions 5535-5625]
A
[49 nt withheld, positions 5627-5675]
CCTTTGACGTTGGAGTCCACGTTCTTT
[37 nt withheld, positions 5703-5739]
ACCCTATCTCGGTCTATTCTTTTGATTTATAAGGGATTTTGCCGATTTCGGCCTATTGGTTAAAAAATGA
GCTGATTTAACAAAAATTTAACGCGAATTAATTCTGTGGAATGTGTGTCAGTTAGGGTGTGGAAAGTCCC
CAGGCTCCCCAGCAGGCAGAAGTATGCAAAGCATGCATCTCAATTAGTCAGCAACCAGGTGTGGAAAGTC
CCCAGGCTCCCCAGCAGGCAGAAGTATGCAAAGCATGCATCTCAATTAGTCAGCAACCATAGTCCCGCCC
CTAACTCCGCCCATCCCGCCCCTAACTCCGCCCAGTTCCGCCCATTCTCCGCCCCATGGCTGACTAATTT
TTTTTATTTATGCAGAGGCCGAGGCCGCCTCTGCCTCTGAGCTATTCCAGAAGTAGTGAGGAGGCTTTTT
TGGAGGCCTAGGCTTTTGCAAAAAGCTCCCGGGAGCTTGTATATCCATTTTCGGATCTGATCAAGAGACA
GGATGAGGATCGTTTCGCATGATTGAACAAGATGGATTGCACGCAGGTTCTCCGGCCGCTTGGGTGGAGA
GGCTATTCGGCTATGACTGGGCACAACAGACAATCGGCTGCTCTGATGCCGCCGTGTTCCGGCTGTCAGC
GCAGGGGCGCCCGGTTCTTTTTGTCAAGACCGACCTGTCCGGTGCCCTGAATGAACTGCAGGACGAGGCA
GCGCGGCTATCGTGGCTGGCCACGACGGGCGTTCCTTGCGCAGCTGTGCTCGACGTTGTCACTGAAGCGG
GAAGGGACTGGCTGCTATTGGGCGAAGTGCCGGGGCAGGATCTCCTGTCATCTCACCTTGCTCCTGCCGA
GAAAGTATCCATCATGGCTGATGCAATGCGGCGGCTGCATACGCTTGATCCGGCTACCTGCCCATTCGAC
CACCAAGCGAAACATCGCATCGAGCGAGCACGTACTCGGATGGAAGCCGGTCTTGTCGATCAGGATGATC
TGGACGAAGAGCATCAGGGGCTCGCGCCAGCCGAACTGTTCGCCAGGCTCAAGGCGCGCATGCCCGACGG
CGAGGATCTCGTCGTGACCCATGGCGATGCCTGCTTGCCGAATATCATGGTGGAAAATGGCCGCTTTTCT
GGATTCATCGACTGTGGCCGGCTGGGTGTGGCGGACCGCTATCAGGACATAGCGTTGGCTACCCGTGATA
TTGCTGAAGAGCTTGGCGGCGAATGGGCTGACCGCTTCCTCGTGCTTTACGGTATCGCCGCTCCCGATTC
GCAGCGCATCGCCTTCTATCGCCTTCTTGACGAGTTCTTCTGAGCGGGACTCTGGGGTTCGAAATGACCG
ACCAAGCGACGCCCAACCTGCCATCACGAGATTTCGATTCCACCGCCGCCTTCTATGAAAGGTTGGGCTT
CGGAATCGTTTTCCGGGACGCCGGCTGGATGATCCTCCAGCGCGGGGATCTCATGCTGGAGTTCTTCGCC
CACCCCAACTTGTTTATTGCAGCTTATAATGGTTACAAATAAAGCAATAGCATCACAAATTTCACAAATA
AAGCATTTTTTTCACTGCATTCTAGTTGTGGTTTGTCCAAACTCATCAATGTATCTTATCATGTCTGTAT
ACCGTCGACCTCTAGCTAGAGCTTGGCGTAATCATGGTCATAGCTGTTTCCTGTGTGAAATTGTTATCCG
CTCACAATTCCACACAACATACGAGCCGGAAGCATAAAGTGTAAAGCCTGGGGTGCCTAATGAGTGAGCT
AACTCACATTAATTGCGTTGCGCTCACTGCCCGCTTTCCAGTCGGGAAACCTGTCGTGCCAGCTGCATTA
ATGAATCGGCCAACGCGCGGGGAGAGGCGGTTTGCGTATTGGGCGCTCTTCCGCTTCCTCGCTCACTGAC
TCGCTGCGCTCGGTCGTTCGGCTGCGGCGAGCGGTATCAGCTCACTCAAAGGCGGTAATACGGTTATCCA
CAGAATCAGGGGATAACGCAGGAAAGAACATGTGAGCAAAAGGCCAGCAAAAGGCCAGGAACCGTAAAAA
GGCCGCGTTGCTGGCGTTTTTCCATAGGCTCCGCCCCCCTGACGAGCATCACAAAAATCGACGCTCAAGT
CAGAGGTGGCGAAACCCGACAGGACTATAAAGATACCAGGCGTTTCCCCCTGGAAGCTCCCTCGTGCGCT
CTCCTGTTCCGACCCTGCCGCTTACCGGATACCTGTCCGCCTTTCTCCCTTCGGGAAGCGTGGCGCTTTC
TCATAGCTCACGCTGTAGGTATCTCAGTTCGGTGTAGGTCGTTCGCTCCAAGCTGGGCTGTGTGCACGAA
CCCCCCGTTCAGCCCGACCGCTGCGCCTTATCCGGTAACTATCGTCTTGAGTCCAACCCGGTAAGACACG
ACTTATCGCCACTGGCAGCAGCCACTGGTAACAGGATTAGCAGAGCGAGGTATGTAGGCGGTGCTACAGA
GTTCTTGAAGTGGTGGCCTAACTACGGCTACACTAGAAGAACAGTATTTGGTATCTGCGCTCTGCTGAAG
CCAGTTACCTTCGGAAAAAGAGTTGGTAGCTCTTGATCCGGCAAACAAACCACCGCTGGTAGCGGTGGTT
TTTTTGTTTGCAAGCAGCAGATTACGCGCAGAAAAAAAGGATCTCAAGAAGATCCTTTGATCTTTTCTAC
GGGGTCTGACGCTCAGTGGAACGAAAACTCACGTTAAGGGATTTTGGTCATGAGATTATCAAAAAGGATC
TTCACCTAGATCCTTTTAAATTAAAAATGAAGTTTTAAATCAATCTAAAGTATATATGAGTAAACTTGGT
CTGACAGTTACCAATGCTTAATCAGTGAGGCACCTATCTCAGCGATCTGTCTATTTCGTTCATCCATAGT
TGCCTGACTCCCCGTCGTGTAGATAACTACGATACGGGAGGGCTTACCATCTGGCCCCAGTGCTGCAATG
ATACCGCGAGACCCACGCTCACCGGCTCCAGATTTATCAGCAATAAACCAGCCAGCCGGAAGGGCCGAGC
GCAGAAGTGGTCCTGCAACTTTATCCGCCTCCATCCAGTCTATTAATTGTTGCCGGGAAGCTAGAGTAAG
TAGTTCGCCAGTTAATAGTTTGCGCAACGTTGTTGCCATTGCTACAGGCATCGTGGTGTCACGCTCGTCG
TTTGGTATGGCTTCATTCAGCTCCGGTTCCCAACGATCAAGGCGAGTTACATGATCCCCCATGTTGTGCA
AAAAAGCGGTTAGCTCCTTCGGTCCTCCGATCGTTGTCAGAAGTAAGTTGGCCGCAGTGTTATCACTCAT
GGTTATGGCAGCACTGCATAATTCTCTTACTGTCATGCCATCCGTAAGATGCTTTTCTGTGACTGGTGAG
TACTCAACCAAGTCATTCTGAGAATAGTGTATGCGGCGACCGAGTTGCTCTTGCCCGGCGTCAATACGGG
ATAATACCGCGCCACATAGCAGAACTTTAAAAGTGCTCATCATTGGAAAACGTTCTTCGGGGCGAAAACT
CTCAAGGATCTTACCGCTGTTGAGATCCAGTTCGATGTAACCCACTCGTGCACCCAACTGATCTTCAGCA
TCTTTTACTTTCACCAGCGTTTCTGGGTGAGCAAAAACAGGAAGGCAAAATGCCGCAAAAAAGGGAATAA
GGGCGACACGGAAATGTTGAATACTCATACTCTTCCTTTTTCAATATTATTGAAGCATTTATCAGGGTTA
TTGTCTCATGAGCGGATACATATTTGAATGTATTTAGAAAAATAAACAAATAGGGGTTCCGCGCACATTT
CCCCGAAAAGTGCCACCTGACGTCGACGGATCGGGAGATCTCCCGATCCCCTATGGTGCACTCTCAGTAC
AATCTGCTCTGATGCCGCATAGTTAAGCCAGTATCTGCTCCCTGCTTGTGTGTTGGAGGTCGCTGAGTAG
TGCGCGAGCAAAATTTAAGCTACAACAAGGCAAGGCTTGACCGACAATTGCATGAAGAATCTGCTTAGGG
TTAGGCGTTTTGCGCTGCTTCGCGATGTACGGGCCAGATATACGCGTTGACATTGATTATTGACTAGTTA
TTAATAGTAATCAATTACGGGGTCATTAGTTCATAGCCCATATATGGAGTTCCGCGTTACATAACTTACG
GTAAATGGCCCGCCTGGCTGACCGCCCAACGACCCCCGCCCATTGACGTCAATAATGACGTATGTTCCCA
TAGTAACGCCAATAGGGACTTTCCATTGACGTCAATGGGTGGAGTATTTACGGTAAACTGCCCACTTGGC
AGTACATCAAGTGTATCATATGCCAAGTACGCCCCCTATTGACGTCAATGACGGTAAATGGCCCGCCTGG
CATTATGCCCAGTACATGACCTTATGGGACTTTCCTACTTGGCAGTACATCTACGTATTAGTCATCGCTA
TTACCATG
