>Addgene plasmid #119838 | mVenus-proα2(I) | depositor partial sequence | sequence record 227725 | mVenus-proα2(I) sequence 10153 bps
GACGGATCGGGAGATCTCCCGATCCCCTATGGTGCACTCTCAGTACAATCTGCTCTGATGCCGCATAGTT
AAGCCAGTATCTGCTCCCTGCTTGTGTGTTGGAGGTCGCTGAGTAGTGCGCGAGCAAAATTTAAGCTACA
ACAAGGCAAGGCTTGACCGACAATTGCATGAAGAATCTGCTTAGGGTTAGGCGTTTTGCGCTGCTTCGCG
ATGTACGGGCCAGATATACGCGTTGACATTGATTATTGACTAGTTATTAATAGTAATCAATTACGGGGTC
ATTAGTTCATAGCCCATATATGGAGTTCCGCGTTACATAACTTACGGTAAATGGCCCGCCTGGCTGACCG
CCCAACGACCCCCGCCCATTGACGTCAATAATGACGTATGTTCCCATAGTAACGCCAATAGGGACTTTCC
ATTGACGTCAATGGGTGGAGTATTTACGGTAAACTGCCCACTTGGCAGTACATCAAGTGTATCATATGCC
AAGTACGCCCCCTATTGACGTCAATGACGGTAAATGGCCCGCCTGGCATTATGCCCAGTACATGACCTTA
TGGGACTTTCCTACTTGGCAGTACATCTACGTATTAGTCATCGCTATTACCATGGTGATGCGGTTTTGGC
AGTACATCAATGGGCGTGGATAGCGGTTTGACTCACGGGGATTTCCAAGTCTCCACCCCATTGACGTCAA
TGGGAGTTTGTTTTGGCACCAAAATCAACGGGACTTTCCAAAATGTCGTAACAACTCCGCCCCATTGACG
CAAATGGGCGGTAGGCGTGTACGGTGGGAGGTCTATATAAGCAGAGCTCTCTGGCTAACTAGAGAACCCA
CTGCTTACTGGCTTATCGAAATTAATACGACTCACTATAGGGAGACCCAAGCTGGCTAGCGTTTAAACTT
AAGCTTGGTACCGAGCTCGGATCCACTAGTCCAGTGTGGTGGAAGCCGCCACCATGCTCAGCTTTGTGGA
TACGCGGACTCTGTTGCTGCTTGCAGTAACTTCGTGCCTAGCAACATGCCAAGATATCGTGAGCAAGGGC
GAGGAGCTGTTCACCGGGGTGGTGCCCATCCTGGTCGAGCTGGACGGCGACGTAAACGGCCACAAGTTCA
GCGTGTCCGGCGAGGGCGAGGGCGATGCCACCTACGGCAAGCTGACCCTGAAGCTGATCTGCACCACCGG
CAAGCTGCCCGTGCCCTGGCCCACCCTCGTGACCACCCTGGGCTACGGCCTGCAGTGCTTCGCCCGCTAC
CCCGACCACATGAAGCAGCACGACTTCTTCAAGTCCGCCATGCCCGAAGGCTACGTCCAGGAGCGCACCA
TCTTCTTCAAGGACGACGGCAACTACAAGACCCGCGCCGAGGTGAAGTTCGAGGGCGACACCCTGGTGAA
CCGCATCGAGCTGAAGGGCATCGACTTCAAGGAGGACGGCAACATCCTGGGGCACAAGCTGGAGTACAAC
TACAACAGCCACAACGTCTATATCACCGCCGACAAGCAGAAGAACGGCATCAAGGCCAACTTCAAGATCC
GCCACAACATCGAGGACGGCGGCGTGCAGCTCGCCGACCACTACCAGCAGAACACCCCCATCGGCGACGG
CCCCGTGCTGCTGCCCGACAACCACTACCTGAGCTACCAGTCCAAGCTGAGCAAAGACCCCAACGAGAAG
CGCGATCACATGGTCCTGCTGGAGTTCGTGACCGCCGCCGGGATCACTCTCGGCATGGACGAGCTGTACA
AGGATATCTATTCTGACAAAGGAGTTTCATCTGGCCCTGGACCAATGGGTTTAATGGGACCCAGAGGCCC
TCCTGGTGCTGTTGGAGCCCCTGGCCCTCAAGGTTTCCAAGGACCTGCTGGTGAACCTGGTGAGCCTGGT
CAAACGGGTCCTGCAGGTCCCCGTGGTCCAGCTGGCTCTCCTGGCAAGGCTGGTGAGGATGGTCACCCTG
GAAAACCCGGAAGACCTGGGGAGAGAGGAGTCGTTGGACCACAGGGTGCTCGTGGTTTCCCCGGGACTCC
TGGACTTCCTGGCTTCAAAGGCGTGAAAGGACACAGTGGTATGGATGGATTAAAGGGACAGCCTGGTGCA
CAGGGTGTGAAGGGTGAACCCGGTGCCCCTGGAGAGAATGGAACTCCAGGTCAAGCAGGAGCCCGAGGGC
TTCCTGGTGAGAGAGGGCGTGTCGGAGCTCCTGGTCCAGCTGGTGCCCGAGGCAGTGATGGAAGCGTTGG
CCCCGTCGGCCCTGCTGGTCCCATTGGGTCTGCTGGACCCCCTGGTTTCCCAGGTGCTCCTGGTCCCAAG
GGTGAACTTGGGCCCGTTGGTAACCCTGGCCCTGCTGGTCCTGCTGGTCCCCGTGGTGAAGTGGGTCTTC
CAGGTCTTTCTGGCCCTGTTGGACCTCCTGGCAACCCTGGAACAAATGGGCTCACTGGCGCCAAGGGTGC
TACTGGACTCCCTGGTGTCGCTGGGGCTCCCGGTCTCCCTGGCCCCCGTGGTATTCCTGGCCCCGCTGGT
GCTGCTGGTGCTACAGGTGCCAGAGGACTTGTTGGTGAGCCTGGTCCTGCTGGCTCCAAAGGAGAATCCG
GTAACAAGGGTGAGCCTGGCTCTGTTGGAGCCCAAGGTCCTCCTGGTCCCAGCGGTGAAGAAGGAAAGAG
AGGGTCTCCCGGAGAAGCTGGATCTGCTGGCCCTGCAGGGCCTCCAGGGCTTAGAGGCAGCCCTGGTTCT
CGAGGTCTTCCTGGAGCTGATGGCAGAGCTGGTGTAATGGGTCCTCCTGGCAATCGTGGTTCAACCGGCC
CTGCTGGAATCCGAGGTCCTAATGGAGATGCCGGTCGACCTGGGGAACCTGGTCTCATGGGACCCAGAGG
TCTTCCTGGGTCTCCTGGAAATGTTGGCCCATCTGGTAAAGAAGGCCCTGTGGGTCTCCCTGGCATTGAT
GGCAGACCTGGCCCAATCGGCCCAGCTGGACCAAGAGGTGAAGCTGGCAACATTGGATTCCCTGGACCCA
AAGGCCCCTCTGGTGATCCTGGCAAACCTGGTGAGAGAGGACACCCCGGTCTTGCTGGTGCTCGGGGAGC
TCCAGGACCCGATGGCAACAATGGAGCTCAGGGCCCCCCTGGACCCCAGGGTGTTCAAGGTGGCAAAGGT
GAACAAGGCCCTGCTGGTCCTCCTGGCTTCCAGGGTCTCCCTGGTCCCTCAGGTACTACTGGAGAAGTTG
GCAAGCCCGGAGAAAGGGGTCTTCCTGGTGAATTCGGTCTCCCTGGTCCTGCTGGTCCAAGAGGAGAACG
TGGTACCCCGGGTGAGAGTGGAGCTGCTGGCCCTTCTGGTCCTATTGGAAGCCGAGGTCCCAGTGGAGCC
CCAGGGCCTGATGGAAACAAGGGTGAAGCTGGTGCAGTCGGTGCTCCAGGCAGTGCTGGTGCCTCTGGGC
CTGGTGGGCTTCCAGGAGAGAGGGGTGCTGCTGGCATACCTGGGGGCAAAGGAGAAAAGGGTGAAACTGG
TCTCCGAGGTGACACTGGCAACACTGGTAGAGATGGTGCTCGTGGCATTCCTGGTGCTGTAGGTGCCCCT
GGTCCTGCTGGGGCCTCAGGTGACCGGGGTGAAGCTGGTGCTGCCGGTCCTTCTGGCCCAGCTGGTCCTC
GGGGTAGCCCTGGTGAACGTGGTGAAGTTGGCCCTGCTGGCCCCAATGGATTTGCTGGTCCTGCTGGTGC
TGCTGGCCAACCCGGTGCTAAAGGAGAGAAGGGAACCAAAGGGCCTAAGGGTGAAAATGGCATTGTTGGT
CCAACCGGGTCTGTTGGAGCTGCTGGCCCATCTGGTCCTAATGGCCCACCTGGTCCTGTTGGAAGTCGTG
GTGATGGAGGGCCCCCTGGTATGACTGGCTTCCCTGGTGCTGCTGGACGGACTGGTCCCCCCGGACCCAG
TGGTATTGCTGGCCCCCCTGGCCCCCCTGGTGCTGCTGGAAAGGAAGGGATTCGTGGTCCCCGTGGCGAC
CAAGGTCCAGTTGGCCGAACTGGAGAAACAGGTGCATCTGGACCCCCTGGATTTGTTGGTGAAAAGGGTC
CCTCTGGAGAACCTGGTACCGCAGGAGCCCCTGGTACCGCAGGTCCTCAGGGTCTTCTTGGTGCTCCCGG
TATTCTGGGTCTCCCTGGCTCTAGAGGTGAACGTGGTCTGCCAGGTATTGCTGGTGCTCTGGGTGAACCT
GGTCCTCTGGGCATCTCAGGCCCTCCTGGTGCCCGTGGTCCCCCTGGTGCTGTGGGCAGCCCTGGAGTTA
ATGGTGCCCCTGGTGAAGCTGGTCGTGATGGTAACCCTGGCAGCGATGGTCCCCCAGGTCGTGATGGTCA
GCCTGGACACAAGGGAGAGCGTGGTTACCCTGGCAGCATTGGTCCGACTGGTGCTGCAGGTGCCCCTGGT
CCTCACGGTTCTGTGGGTCCTGCTGGGAAACATGGAAACCGAGGTGAACCTGGTCCTGCCGGTTCTGTTG
GTCCTGTTGGTGCTGTTGGTCCAAGAGGTCCTAGTGGTCCTCAAGGCATCCGAGGTGACAAAGGAGAACC
TGGTGATAAAGGGCACAGGGGTCTTCCTGGCTTAAAAGGATACAGTGGATTGCAGGGTCTTCCTGGTCTT
GCTGGCCTACATGGTGACCAAGGAGCTCCTGGTCCTGTGGGTCCTGCTGGTCCCAGGGGTCCTGCTGGGC
CTTCTGGACCCGTTGGCAAAGATGGTAGATCTGGGCAACCTGGCCCAGTCGGGCCTGCTGGTGTTCGTGG
TTCTCAGGGTAGCCAAGGTCCCGCTGGTCCCCCTGGTCCCCCTGGACCTCCTGGTCCTCCTGGTGTCAGC
GGAGGTGGCTATGACTTTGGTTTTGAAGGAGACTTCTACAGGGCTGACCAGCCTCGCTCCCAGCCTTCAC
TCAGACCCAAGGACTATGAAGTTGATGCAACTCTGAAATCTCTCAATAACCAGATTGAGACCCTTCTCAC
TCCTGAAGGCTCTAGAAAGAACCCTGCTCGCACGTGCCGGGACTTAAGACTCAGCCACCCAGAGTGGAAC
AGCGATTACTACTGGATTGACCCTAACCAAGGATGTACTATGGATGCCATCAAAGTGTACTGTGATTTCT
CTACTGGTGAAACCTGCATCCAGGCCCAACCTGTAAACACCCCAGCGAAGAACTCATACAGCCGCGCCCA
GGCCAACAAGCATGTCTGGTTAGGAGAGACTATCAATGGTGGCAGCCAGTTTGAATACAACGTAGAAGGG
GTGTCCTCCAAGGAAATGGCAACTCAGCTCGCCTTCATGCGCCTGCTAGCCAACCGTGCTTCTCAGAACA
TCACCTACCACTGCAAGAACAGCATTGCGTACCTGGATGAGGAGACGGGCAGCTTGAACAAGGCTGTGCT
TCTGCAGGGTTCCAACGATGTTGAACTTGTTGCTGAGGGCAACAGCAGGTTCACCTACTCTGTCCTAGTC
GATGGCTGCTCCAAAAAGACAAATGAATGGGGCAAGACAATCATTGAATACAAAACAAATAAGCCATCTC
GCCTGCCGTTCCTTGACATTGCACCTCTGGACATTGGTGGTGCTGACCAAGAATTCCGTGTGGAGGTTGG
CCCCGTCTGTTTCAAATAAGTGAACTCAACATAAATTAAAAACCAAAAACCCCTGAAAAAACTTTCTCTT
TGCCGTTTCCTCCTTTAAAAAAAAAAAAAAGGGCGGCCGCTCGAGTCTAGAGGGCCCGTTTAAACCCGCT
GATCAGCCTCGACTGTGCCTTCTAGTTGCCAGCCATCTGTTGTTTGCCCCTCCCCCGTGCCTTCCTTGAC
CCTGGAAGGTGCCACTCCCACTGTCCTTTCCTAATAAAATGAGGAAATTGCATCGCATTGTCTGAGTAGG
TGTCATTCTATTCTGGGGGGTGGGGTGGGGCAGGACAGCAAGGGGGAGGATTGGGAAGACAATAGCAGGC
ATGCTGGGGATGCGGTGGGCTCTATGGCTTCTGAGGCGGAAAGAACCAGCTGGGGCTCTAGGGGGTATCC
CC
[124 nt withheld, positions 6023-6146]
C
[91 nt withheld, positions 6148-6238]
A
[49 nt withheld, positions 6240-6288]
CCTTTGACGTTGGAGTCCACGTTCTTT
[37 nt withheld, positions 6316-6352]
ACCCTATCTCGGTCTATTCTTTTGATTTATAAGGGATTTTGCCGATTTCGGCCTATTGGTTAAAAAATGA
GCTGATTTAACAAAAATTTAACGCGAATTAATTCTGTGGAATGTGTGTCAGTTAGGGTGTGGAAAGTCCC
CAGGCTCCCCAGCAGGCAGAAGTATGCAAAGCATGCATCTCAATTAGTCAGCAACCAGGTGTGGAAAGTC
CCCAGGCTCCCCAGCAGGCAGAAGTATGCAAAGCATGCATCTCAATTAGTCAGCAACCATAGTCCCGCCC
CTAACTCCGCCCATCCCGCCCCTAACTCCGCCCAGTTCCGCCCATTCTCCGCCCCATGGCTGACTAATTT
TTTTTATTTATGCAGAGGCCGAGGCCGCCTCTGCCTCTGAGCTATTCCAGAAGTAGTGAGGAGGCTTTTT
TGGAGGCCTAGGCTTTTGCAAAAAGCTCCCGGGAGCTTGTATATCCATTTTCGGATCTGATCAAGAGACA
GGATGAGGATCGTTTCGCATGATTGAACAAGATGGATTGCACGCAGGTTCTCCGGCCGCTTGGGTGGAGA
GGCTATTCGGCTATGACTGGGCACAACAGACAATCGGCTGCTCTGATGCCGCCGTGTTCCGGCTGTCAGC
GCAGGGGCGCCCGGTTCTTTTTGTCAAGACCGACCTGTCCGGTGCCCTGAATGAACTGCAGGACGAGGCA
GCGCGGCTATCGTGGCTGGCCACGACGGGCGTTCCTTGCGCAGCTGTGCTCGACGTTGTCACTGAAGCGG
GAAGGGACTGGCTGCTATTGGGCGAAGTGCCGGGGCAGGATCTCCTGTCATCTCACCTTGCTCCTGCCGA
GAAAGTATCCATCATGGCTGATGCAATGCGGCGGCTGCATACGCTTGATCCGGCTACCTGCCCATTCGAC
CACCAAGCGAAACATCGCATCGAGCGAGCACGTACTCGGATGGAAGCCGGTCTTGTCGATCAGGATGATC
TGGACGAAGAGCATCAGGGGCTCGCGCCAGCCGAACTGTTCGCCAGGCTCAAGGCGCGCATGCCCGACGG
CGAGGATCTCGTCGTGACCCATGGCGATGCCTGCTTGCCGAATATCATGGTGGAAAATGGCCGCTTTTCT
GGATTCATCGACTGTGGCCGGCTGGGTGTGGCGGACCGCTATCAGGACATAGCGTTGGCTACCCGTGATA
TTGCTGAAGAGCTTGGCGGCGAATGGGCTGACCGCTTCCTCGTGCTTTACGGTATCGCCGCTCCCGATTC
GCAGCGCATCGCCTTCTATCGCCTTCTTGACGAGTTCTTCTGAGCGGGACTCTGGGGTTCGAAATGACCG
ACCAAGCGACGCCCAACCTGCCATCACGAGATTTCGATTCCACCGCCGCCTTCTATGAAAGGTTGGGCTT
CGGAATCGTTTTCCGGGACGCCGGCTGGATGATCCTCCAGCGCGGGGATCTCATGCTGGAGTTCTTCGCC
CACCCCAACTTGTTTATTGCAGCTTATAATGGTTACAAATAAAGCAATAGCATCACAAATTTCACAAATA
AAGCATTTTTTTCACTGCATTCTAGTTGTGGTTTGTCCAAACTCATCAATGTATCTTATCATGTCTGTAT
ACCGTCGACCTCTAGCTAGAGCTTGGCGTAATCATGGTCATAGCTGTTTCCTGTGTGAAATTGTTATCCG
CTCACAATTCCACACAACATACGAGCCGGAAGCATAAAGTGTAAAGCCTGGGGTGCCTAATGAGTGAGCT
AACTCACATTAATTGCGTTGCGCTCACTGCCCGCTTTCCAGTCGGGAAACCTGTCGTGCCAGCTGCATTA
ATGAATCGGCCAACGCGCGGGGAGAGGCGGTTTGCGTATTGGGCGCTCTTCCGCTTCCTCGCTCACTGAC
TCGCTGCGCTCGGTCGTTCGGCTGCGGCGAGCGGTATCAGCTCACTCAAAGGCGGTAATACGGTTATCCA
CAGAATCAGGGGATAACGCAGGAAAGAACATGTGAGCAAAAGGCCAGCAAAAGGCCAGGAACCGTAAAAA
GGCCGCGTTGCTGGCGTTTTTCCATAGGCTCCGCCCCCCTGACGAGCATCACAAAAATCGACGCTCAAGT
CAGAGGTGGCGAAACCCGACAGGACTATAAAGATACCAGGCGTTTCCCCCTGGAAGCTCCCTCGTGCGCT
CTCCTGTTCCGACCCTGCCGCTTACCGGATACCTGTCCGCCTTTCTCCCTTCGGGAAGCGTGGCGCTTTC
TCATAGCTCACGCTGTAGGTATCTCAGTTCGGTGTAGGTCGTTCGCTCCAAGCTGGGCTGTGTGCACGAA
CCCCCCGTTCAGCCCGACCGCTGCGCCTTATCCGGTAACTATCGTCTTGAGTCCAACCCGGTAAGACACG
ACTTATCGCCACTGGCAGCAGCCACTGGTAACAGGATTAGCAGAGCGAGGTATGTAGGCGGTGCTACAGA
GTTCTTGAAGTGGTGGCCTAACTACGGCTACACTAGAAGAACAGTATTTGGTATCTGCGCTCTGCTGAAG
CCAGTTACCTTCGGAAAAAGAGTTGGTAGCTCTTGATCCGGCAAACAAACCACCGCTGGTAGCGGTTTTT
TTGTTTGCAAGCAGCAGATTACGCGCAGAAAAAAAGGATCTCAAGAAGATCCTTTGATCTTTTCTACGGG
GTCTGACGCTCAGTGGAACGAAAACTCACGTTAAGGGATTTTGGTCATGAGATTATCAAAAAGGATCTTC
ACCTAGATCCTTTTAAATTAAAAATGAAGTTTTAAATCAATCTAAAGTATATATGAGTAAACTTGGTCTG
ACAGTTACCAATGCTTAATCAGTGAGGCACCTATCTCAGCGATCTGTCTATTTCGTTCATCCATAGTTGC
CTGACTCCCCGTCGTGTAGATAACTACGATACGGGAGGGCTTACCATCTGGCCCCAGTGCTGCAATGATA
CCGCGAGACCCACGCTCACCGGCTCCAGATTTATCAGCAATAAACCAGCCAGCCGGAAGGGCCGAGCGCA
GAAGTGGTCCTGCAACTTTATCCGCCTCCATCCAGTCTATTAATTGTTGCCGGGAAGCTAGAGTAAGTAG
TTCGCCAGTTAATAGTTTGCGCAACGTTGTTGCCATTGCTACAGGCATCGTGGTGTCACGCTCGTCGTTT
GGTATGGCTTCATTCAGCTCCGGTTCCCAACGATCAAGGCGAGTTACATGATCCCCCATGTTGTGCAAAA
AAGCGGTTAGCTCCTTCGGTCCTCCGATCGTTGTCAGAAGTAAGTTGGCCGCAGTGTTATCACTCATGGT
TATGGCAGCACTGCATAATTCTCTTACTGTCATGCCATCCGTAAGATGCTTTTCTGTGACTGGTGAGTAC
TCAACCAAGTCATTCTGAGAATAGTGTATGCGGCGACCGAGTTGCTCTTGCCCGGCGTCAATACGGGATA
ATACCGCGCCACATAGCAGAACTTTAAAAGTGCTCATCATTGGAAAACGTTCTTCGGGGCGAAAACTCTC
AAGGATCTTACCGCTGTTGAGATCCAGTTCGATGTAACCCACTCGTGCACCCAACTGATCTTCAGCATCT
TTTACTTTCACCAGCGTTTCTGGGTGAGCAAAAACAGGAAGGCAAAATGCCGCAAAAAAGGGAATAAGGG
CGACACGGAAATGTTGAATACTCATACTCTTCCTTTTTCAATATTATTGAAGCATTTATCAGGGTTATTG
TCTCATGAGCGGATACATATTTGAATGTATTTAGAAAAATAAACAAATAGGGGTTCCGCGCACATTTCCC
CGAAAAGTGCCACCTGACGTC
